Addgene plasmid #142633: TFORF0464
Purpose: Lentiviral vector for overexpressing transcription factor ORFs with unique 24-bp barcodes. Barcodes facilitate identification of transcription factors in pooled screens.
Depositing lab: Feng Zhang. Depositing organization: Broad Institute. Publication: A transcription factor atlas of directed differentiation. Joung J, Ma S, Tay T, Geiger-Schuller KR, Kirchgatterer PC, Verdine VK, Guo B, Arias-Garcia MA, Allen WE, Singh A, Kuksenko O, Abudayyeh OO, Gootenberg JS, Fu Z, Macrae RK, Buenrostro JD, Regev A, Zhang F. Cell. 2023 Jan 5;186(1):209-229.e26. doi: 10.1016/j.cell.2022.11.026. PubMed 36608654.
Backbone
  Vector backbone: pLX_TRC317
  Backbone manufacturer: Broad Institute Genetic Perturbation Platform
  Backbone size w/o insert (bp): 8264
  Vector type: Mammalian Expression, Lentiviral
  Selectable markers: Puromycin
Growth in bacteria
  Bacterial resistance: Ampicillin, 100 μg/mL
  Growth temperature: 37°C
  Growth strain: NEB Stable
  Copy number: High Copy
Gene/Insert
  Gene/Insert name: TRIM22
  Species: H. sapiens (human)
  Insert size (bp): 1598
  Entrez Gene: TRIM22 (a.k.a. GPSTAF50, RNF94, STAF50)
  Promoter: EF1a
  Cloning method: Unknown
  Sequencing primers: 5′ GGGTGGAGACTGAAGTTAGGCCAG; 3′ CACATAGCGTAAAAGGAGCAACATAG
Terms and licenses: Academic/Nonprofit Terms; Industry Terms: Not Available to Industry
Depositor comments: NM_006074,ENST00000379965 . The transcription factor ORF portion of this plasmid was synthesized by Genewiz. Please test multiple small colonies in case of plasmid recombination. To make this collection available in a timely manner, a portion of this collection was not fully sequenced by Addgene. If an Addgene verified full plasmid sequence is not available, please contact us prior to placing an order to request the full sequence.
How to cite: TFORF0464 was a gift from Feng Zhang (Addgene plasmid # 142633 ; http://n2t.net/addgene:142633 ; RRID:Addgene_142633)
