[The description below was written by a language model from this plasmid's Addgene catalogue record and pLannotate feature annotations shown in this document.]
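Description:
TFORF0464 is a lentiviral mammalian expression plasmid built on the pLX_TRC317 backbone from the Broad Institute Genetic Perturbation Platform. It belongs to a barcoded library of transcription factor open reading frames. It is maintained in E. coli through a high-copy ColE1/pUC-type origin with ampicillin resistance (β-lactamase). An f1 origin and residual lac/T7/T3 cloning-vector elements sit in the bacterial portion. The depositor notes that the plasmid can recombine, which is common for LTR-containing vectors. The annotated full sequence is 9,862 nt, matching the stated backbone plus insert sizes.

The viral cassette has a third-generation, self-inactivating layout. An RSV promoter drives a truncated HIV-1 5' LTR, followed by the Ψ packaging signal with a partial gag sequence, the Rev response element and a central polypurine tract. A ΔU3 3' LTR and an SV40 polyadenylation signal close the cassette. Within the provirus, an SV40 early promoter/origin region precedes the puromycin N-acetyltransferase gene, which allows selection of transduced cells.

Downstream, the constitutive human EF-1α promoter drives the synthesized human TRIM22 ORF. TRIM22 is an interferon-induced TRIM family protein with reported antiviral and transcriptional repressor activity. A WPRE after the ORF enhances transcript expression. No epitope tag or reporter is annotated. The catalogue describes a unique 24-bp barcode, but it does not appear as a separate feature in the table. The short U6 promoter fragment annotated between the ORF and the WPRE is probably just a partial match in that region.

The construct is intended for packaging into lentivirus to overexpress TRIM22. The barcode allows the ORF to be identified in pooled screens, such as the directed-differentiation screens for which the collection was made.
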