Features (pLannotate 1.2.2; 31 found; start..end, strand, type, name):
      5..231     +  promoter       RSV promoter: Rous sarcoma virus enhancer/promoter
    232..412     +  LTR            5' LTR (truncated): truncated 5' long terminal repeat (LTR) from HIV-1
    459..584     +  misc_feature   HIV-1 Ψ: packaging signal of human immunodeficiency virus type 1
    568..931     +  CDS            HIV-1 gag (fragment): gag protein from human immunodeficiency virus 1; gag
   1077..1310    +  misc_feature   RRE: The Rev response element (RRE) of HIV-1 allows for Rev-dependent mRNA export from the nucleus to the cytoplasm.
   1687..1713    +  CDS            Rev (fragment): human immunodeficiency virus 1 (HIV-1) Rev protein; rev; enhances nuclear export of unspliced and incompletely spliced viral mRNAs
   1720..1743    +  promoter       SV40 promoter (fragment): SV40 early promoter
   1744..1815    +  promoter       SV40 promoter (fragment): SV40 enhancer and early promoter
   1839..1974    +  rep_origin     SV40 ori: SV40 origin of replication
   2020..2616    +  CDS            PuroR (fragment): puromycin N-acetyltransferase; pac from Streptomyces; confers resistance to puromycin
   2665..2782    +  misc_feature   cPPT/CTS: central polypurine tract and central termination sequence of HIV-1
   2847..2913    +  CDS            small t antigen (fragment): SV40 (simian virus 40) small t antigen
   2920..4098    +  promoter       EF-1α promoter: strong constitutive promoter for human elongation factor EF-1α
   4115..5608    +  CDS            TRIM22: TRI22_HUMAN - Also known as RNF94, STAF50. Experimental evidence at protein level: Swiss-Prot protein existence level 1. Interferon-induced antiviral protein involved in cell innate immunity. The antiviral activity could in part be mediated by TRIM22- dependent ubiquitination of viral proteins. Plays a role in restricting the replication of HIV-1, encephalomyocarditis virus (EMCV) and hepatitis B virus (HBV). Acts as a transcriptional repressor of HBV core promoter. May have E3 ubiquitin-protein ligase activity. From Homo sapiens (Human).
   5624..5677    +  promoter       U6 promoter (fragment): RNA polymerase III promoter for human U6 snRNA
   5719..6307    +  misc_feature   WPRE: woodchuck hepatitis virus posttranscriptional regulatory element
   6358..6377    +  misc_feature   cPPT/CTS (fragment): central polypurine tract and central termination sequence of HIV-1
   6379..6612    +  LTR            3' LTR (ΔU3): self-inactivating 3' long terminal repeat (LTR) from HIV-1
   6690..6811    +  polyA_signal   SV40 poly(A) signal: SV40 polyadenylation signal
   6851..6986    +  rep_origin     SV40 ori: SV40 origin of replication
   7007..7025    -  promoter       T7 promoter: promoter for bacteriophage T7 RNA polymerase
   7033..7188    +  CDS            lacZα (fragment): LacZα fragment of β-galactosidase; lacZ fragment
   7193..7621    +  rep_origin     f1 ori (sequence partly withheld): f1 bacteriophage origin of replication; arrow indicates direction of (+) strand synthesis
   7674..7778    +  promoter       AmpR promoter: bla
   7779..8639    +  CDS            AmpR: β-lactamase; bla; confers resistance to ampicillin, carbenicillin, and related antibiotics
   8810..9398    +  rep_origin     ori: high-copy-number ColE1/pMB1/pBR322/pUC origin of replication
   9581..9673    +  CDS            lacI (fragment): lac repressor; lacI; The lac repressor binds to the lac operator to inhibit transcription in E. coli. This inhibition can be relieved by adding lactose or isopropyl-β-D-thiogalactopyranoside (IPTG).
   9686..9707    +  protein_bind   CAP binding site: CAP binding activates transcription in the presence of cAMP. E. coli catabolite activator protein
   9722..9752    +  promoter       lac promoter: promoter for the E. coli lac operon
   9760..9776    +  protein_bind   lac operator: The lac repressor binds to the lac operator to inhibit transcription in E. coli. This inhibition can be relieved by adding lactose or isopropyl-β-D-thiogalactopyranoside (IPTG). lac repressor encoded by lacI
   9821..9839    +  promoter       T3 promoter: promoter for bacteriophage T3 RNA polymerase
>Addgene plasmid #142633 | TFORF0464 | addgene full sequence | sequence record 397748 | Addgene NGS Result
TTAATGTAGTCTTATGCAATACTCTTGTAGTCTTGCAACATGGTAACGATGAGTTAGCAACATGCCTTAC
AAGGAGAGAAAAAGCACCGTGCATGCCGATTGGTGGAAGTAAGGTGGTACGATCGTGCCTTATTAGGAAG
GCAACAGACGGGTCTGACATGGATTGGACGAACCACTGAATTGCCGCATTGCAGAGATATTGTATTTAAG
TGCCTAGCTCGATACATAAACGGGTCTCTCTGGTTAGACCAGATCTGAGCCTGGGAGCTCTCTGGCTAAC
TAGGGAACCCACTGCTTAAGCCTCAATAAAGCTTGCCTTGAGTGCTTCAAGTAGTGTGTGCCCGTCTGTT
GTGTGACTCTGGTAACTAGAGATCCCTCAGACCCTTTTAGTCAGTGTGGAAAATCTCTAGCAGTGGCGCC
CGAACAGGGACTTGAAAGCGAAAGGGAAACCAGAGGAGCTCTCTCGACGCAGGACTCGGCTTGCTGAAGC
GCGCACGGCAAGAGGCGAGGGGCGGCGACTGGTGAGTACGCCAAAAATTTTGACTAGCGGAGGCTAGAAG
GAGAGAGATGGGTGCGAGAGCGTCAGTATTAAGCGGGGGAGAATTAGATCGCGATGGGAAAAAATTCGGT
TAAGGCCAGGGGGAAAGAAAAAATATAAATTAAAACATATAGTATGGGCAAGCAGGGAGCTAGAACGATT
CGCAGTTAATCCTGGCCTGTTAGAAACATCAGAAGGCTGTAGACAAATACTGGGACAGCTACAACCATCC
CTTCAGACAGGATCAGAAGAACTTAGATCATTATATAATACAGTAGCAACCCTCTATTGTGTGCATCAAA
GGATAGAGATAAAAGACACCAAGGAAGCTTTAGACAAGATAGAGGAAGAGCAAAACAAAAGTAAGACCAC
CGCACAGCAAGCGGCCGCTGATCTTCAGACCTGGAGGAGGAGATATGAGGGACAATTGGAGAAGTGAATT
ATATAAATATAAAGTAGTAAAAATTGAACCATTAGGAGTAGCACCCACCAAGGCAAAGAGAAGAGTGGTG
CAGAGAGAAAAAAGAGCAGTGGGAATAGGAGCTTTGTTCCTTGGGTTCTTGGGAGCAGCAGGAAGCACTA
TGGGCGCAGCGTCAATGACGCTGACGGTACAGGCCAGACAATTATTGTCTGGTATAGTGCAGCAGCAGAA
CAATTTGCTGAGGGCTATTGAGGCGCAACAGCATCTGTTGCAACTCACAGTCTGGGGCATCAAGCAGCTC
CAGGCAAGAATCCTGGCTGTGGAAAGATACCTAAAGGATCAACAGCTCCTGGGGATTTGGGGTTGCTCTG
GAAAACTCATTTGCACCACTGCTGTGCCTTGGAATGCTAGTTGGAGTAATAAATCTCTGGAACAGATTTG
GAATCACACGACCTGGATGGAGTGGGACAGAGAAATTAACAATTACACAAGCTTAATACACTCCTTAATT
GAAGAATCGCAAAACCAGCAAGAAAAGAATGAACAAGAATTATTGGAATTAGATAAATGGGCAAGTTTGT
GGAATTGGTTTAACATAACAAATTGGCTGTGGTATATAAAATTATTCATAATGATAGTAGGAGGCTTGGT
AGGTTTAAGAATAGTTTTTGCTGTACTTTCTATAGTGAATAGAGTTAGGCAGGGATATTCACCATTATCG
TTTCAGACCCACCTCCCAACCCCGAGGGGACCCATGCATTGCATCTCAATTAGTCAGCAACCAGGTGTGG
AAAGTCCCCAGGCTCCCCAGCAGGCAGAAGTATGCAAAGCATGCGTCTCAATTAGTCAGCAACCATAGTC
CCGCCCCTAACTCCGCCCATCCCGCCCCTAACTCCGCCCAGTTCCGCCCATTCTCCGCCCCATGGCTGAC
TAATTTTTTTTATTTATGCAGAGGCCGAGGCCGCCTCGGCCTCTGAGCTATTCCAGAAGTAGTGAGGAGG
CTTTTTTGGAGGCCTAGGCTTTTGCAAAAAGCTTTCTAGAGGTACCACCGGAGCTTACCATGACCGAGTA
CAAGCCCACGGTGCGCCTCGCCACCCGCGACGACGTCCCCAGGGCCGTACGCACCCTCGCCGCCGCGTTC
GCCGACTACCCCGCCACGCGCCACACCGTCGATCCGGACCGCCACATCGAGCGGGTCACCGAGCTGCAAG
AACTCTTCCTCACGCGCGTCGGGCTCGACATCGGCAAGGTGTGGGTCGCGGACGACGGCGCCGCCGTGGC
GGTCTGGACCACGCCGGAGAGCGTCGAAGCGGGGGCGGTGTTCGCCGAGATCGGCCCGCGCATGGCCGAG
TTGAGCGGTTCCCGGCTGGCCGCGCAGCAACAGATGGAAGGCCTCCTGGCGCCGCACCGGCCCAAGGAGC
CCGCGTGGTTCCTGGCCACCGTCGGCGTCTCGCCCGACCACCAGGGCAAGGGTCTGGGCAGCGCCGTCGT
GCTCCCCGGAGTGGAGGCGGCCGAGCGCGCCGGGGTGCCCGCCTTCCTGGAGACCTCCGCGCCCCGCAAC
CTCCCCTTCTACGAGCGGCTCGGCTTCACCGTCACCGCCGACGTCGAGGTGCCCGAAGGACCGCGCACCT
GGTGCATGACCCGCAAGCCCGGTGCCAGTTAACGAATTCTAGATCTTGAGACAAATGGCAGTATTCATCC
ACAATTTTAAAAGAAAAGGGGGGATTGGGGGGTACAGTGCAGGGGAAAGAATAGTAGACATAATAGCAAC
AGACATACAAACTAAAGAATTACAAAAACAAATTACAAAAATTCAAAATTTTCGGGTTTATTACAGGGAC
AGCAGAGATCCACTTTGGCGCCGGCTCGAGGCCTGCAGGTGCAAAGATGGATAAAGTTTTAAACAGAGAG
GAATCTTTGCAGCTAATGGACCTTCTAGGTCTTGAAAGGAGTGGGAATTGGCTCCGGTGCCCGTCAGTGG
GCAGAGCGCACATCGCCCACAGTCCCCGAGAAGTTGGGGGGAGGGGTCGGCAATTGAACCGGTGCCTAGA
GAAGGTGGCGCGGGGTAAACTGGGAAAGTGATGTCGTGTACTGGCTCCGCCTTTTTCCCGAGGGTGGGGG
AGAACCGTATATAAGTGCAGTAGTCGCCGTGAACGTTCTTTTTCGCAACGGGTTTGCCGCCAGAACACAG
GTAAGTGCCGTGTGTGGTTCCCGCGGGCCTGGCCTCTTTACGGGTTATGGCCCTTGCGTGCCTTGAATTA
CTTCCACCTGGCTGCAGTACGTGATTCTTGATCCCGAGCTTCGGGTTGGAAGTGGGTGGGAGAGTTCGAG
GCCTTGCGCTTAAGGAGCCCCTTCGCCTCGTGCTTGAGTTGAGGCCTGGCCTGGGCGCTGGGGCCGCCGC
GTGCGAATCTGGTGGCACCTTCGCGCCTGTCTCGCTGCTTTCGATAAGTCTCTAGCCATTTAAAATTTTT
GATGACCTGCTGCGACGCTTTTTTTCTGGCAAGATAGTCTTGTAAATGCGGGCCAAGATCTGCACACTGG
TATTTCGGTTTTTGGGGCCGCGGGCGGCGACGGGGCCCGTGCGTCCCAGCGCACATGTTCGGCGAGGCGG
GGCCTGCGAGCGCGGCCACCGAGAATCGGACGGGGGTAGTCTCAAGCTGGCCGGCCTGCTCTGGTGCCTG
GCCTCGCGCCGCCGTGTATCGCCCCGCCCTGGGCGGCAAGGCTGGCCCGGTCGGCACCAGTTGCGTGAGC
GGAAAGATGGCCGCTTCCCGGCCCTGCTGCAGGGAGCTCAAAATGGAGGACGCGGCGCTCGGGAGAGCGG
GCGGGTGAGTCACCCACACAAAGGAAAAGGGCCTTTCCGTCCTCAGCCGTCGCTTCATGTGACTCCACGG
AGTACCGGGCGCCGTCCAGGCACCTCGATTAGTTCTCGAGCTTTTGGAGTACGTCGTCTTTAGGTTGGGG
GGAGGGGTTTTATGCGATGGAGTTTCCCCACACTGAGTGGGTGGAGACTGAAGTTAGGCCAGCTTGGCAC
TTGATGTAATTCTCCTTGGAATTTGCCCTTTTTGAGTTTGGATCTTGGTTCATTCTCAAGCCTCAGACAG
TGGTTCAAAGTTTTTTTCTTCCATTTCAGGTGTCGTGAGGCTAGCACCGCCACCATGGATTTCTCAGTAA
AGGTAGACATAGAGAAGGAGGTGACCTGCCCCATCTGCCTGGAGCTCCTGACAGAACCTCTGAGCCTAGA
TTGTGGCCACAGCTTCTGCCAAGCCTGCATCACTGCAAAGATCAAGGAGTCAGTGATCATCTCAAGAGGG
GAAAGCAGCTGTCCTGTGTGTCAGACCAGATTCCAGCCTGGGAACCTCCGACCTAATCGGCATCTGGCCA
ACATAGTTGAGAGAGTCAAAGAGGTCAAGATGAGCCCACAGGAGGGGCAGAAGAGAGATGTCTGTGAGCA
CCATGGAAAAAAACTCCAGATCTTCTGTAAGGAGGATGGAAAAGTCATTTGCTGGGTTTGTGAACTGTCT
CAGGAACACCAAGGTCACCAAACATTCCGCATAAACGAGGTGGTCAAGGAATGTCAGGAAAAGCTGCAGG
TAGCCCTGCAGAGGCTGATAAAGGAGGATCAAGAGGCTGAGAAGCTGGAAGATGACATCAGACAAGAGAG
AACCGCCTGGAAGAATTATATCCAGATCGAGAGACAGAAGATTCTGAAAGGGTTCAATGAAATGAGAGTC
ATCTTGGACAATGAGGAGCAGAGAGAGCTGCAAAAGCTGGAGGAAGGTGAGGTGAATGTGCTGGATAACC
TGGCAGCAGCTACAGACCAGCTGGTCCAGCAGAGGCAGGATGCCAGCACGCTCATCTCAGATCTCCAGCG
GAGGTTGAGGGGATCGTCAGTAGAGATGCTGCAGGATGTGATTGACGTCATGAAAAGGAGTGAAAGCTGG
ACATTGAAGAAGCCAAAATCTGTTTCCAAGAAACTAAAGAGTGTATTCCGAGTACCAGATCTGAGTGGGA
TGCTGCAAGTTCTTAAAGAGCTGACAGATGTCCAGTACTACTGGGTGGACGTGATGCTGAATCCAGGCAG
TGCCACTTCGAATGTTGCTATTTCTGTGGATCAGAGACAAGTGAAAACTGTACGCACCTGCACATTTAAG
AATTCAAATCCATGTGATTTTTCTGCTTTTGGTGTCTTCGGCTGCCAATATTTCTCTTCGGGGAAATATT
ACTGGGAAGTAGATGTGTCTGGAAAGATTGCCTGGATCCTGGGCGTACACAGTAAAATAAGTAGTCTGAA
TAAAAGGAAGAGCTCTGGGTTTGCTTTTGATCCAAGTGTAAATTATTCAAAAGTTTACTCCAGATATAGA
CCTCAATATGGCTACTGGGTTATAGGATTACAGAATACATGTGAATATAATGCTTTTGAGGACTCCTCCT
CTTCTGATCCCAAGGTTTTGACTCTCTTTATGGCTGTGCCTCCCTGTCGTATTGGGGTTTTCCTAGACTA
TGAGGCAGGCATTGTCTCATTTTTCAATGTCACAAACCACGGAGCACTCATCTACAAGTTCTCTGGATGT
CGCTTTTCTCGACCTGCTTATCCGTATTTCAATCCTTGGAACTGCCTAGTCCCCATGACTGTGTGCCCAC
CGAGCTCCTAGTAATGAACTAGTCCGTAACTTGAAAGTATTTCGATTTCTTGGCTTTATATATCTTGTGG
AAAGGACGAAATCGGCGCTACCATGCAATACCGACGCGTTAAGTCGACAATCAACCTCTGGATTACAAAA
TTTGTGAAAGATTGACTGGTATTCTTAACTATGTTGCTCCTTTTACGCTATGTGGATACGCTGCTTTAAT
GCCTTTGTATCATGCTATTGCTTCCCGTATGGCTTTCATTTTCTCCTCCTTGTATAAATCCTGGTTGCTG
TCTCTTTATGAGGAGTTGTGGCCCGTTGTCAGGCAACGTGGCGTGGTGTGCACTGTGTTTGCTGACGCAA
CCCCCACTGGTTGGGGCATTGCCACCACCTGTCAGCTCCTTTCCGGGACTTTCGCTTTCCCCCTCCCTAT
TGCCACGGCGGAACTCATCGCCGCCTGCCTTGCCCGCTGCTGGACAGGGGCTCGGCTGTTGGGCACTGAC
AATTCCGTGGTGTTGTCGGGGAAATCATCGTCCTTTCCTTGGCTGCTCGCCTGTGTTGCCACCTGGATTC
TGCGCGGGACGTCCTTCTGCTACGTCCCTTCGGCCCTCAATCCAGCGGACCTTCCTTCCCGCGGCCTGCT
GCCGGCTCTGCGGCCTCTTCCGCGTCTTCGCCTTCGCCCTCAGACGAGTCGGATCTCCCTTTGGGCCGCC
TCCCCGCGTCGACTTTAAGACCAATGACTTACAAGGCAGCTGTAGATCTTAGCCACTTTTTAAAAGAAAA
GGGGGGACTGGAAGGGCTAATTCACTCCCAACGAAGACAAGATCTGCTTTTTGCTTGTACTGGGTCTCTC
TGGTTAGACCAGATCTGAGCCTGGGAGCTCTCTGGCTAACTAGGGAACCCACTGCTTAAGCCTCAATAAA
GCTTGCCTTGAGTGCTTCAAGTAGTGTGTGCCCGTCTGTTGTGTGACTCTGGTAACTAGAGATCCCTCAG
ACCCTTTTAGTCAGTGTGGAAAATCTCTAGCAGTACGTATAGTAGTTCATGTCATCTTATTATTCAGTAT
TTATAACTTGCAAAGAAATGAATATCAGAGAGTGAGAGGAACTTGTTTATTGCAGCTTATAATGGTTACA
AATAAAGCAATAGCATCACAAATTTCACAAATAAAGCATTTTTTTCACTGCATTCTAGTTGTGGTTTGTC
CAAACTCATCAATGTATCTTATCATGTCTGGCTCTAGCTATCCCGCCCCTAACTCCGCCCATCCCGCCCC
TAACTCCGCCCAGTTCCGCCCATTCTCCGCCCCATGGCTGACTAATTTTTTTTATTTATGCAGAGGCCGA
GGCCGCCTCGGCCTCTGAGCTATTCCAGAAGTAGTGAGGAGGCTTTTTTGGAGGCCTAGGGACGTACCCA
ATTCGCCCTATAGTGAGTCGTATTACGCGCGCTCACTGGCCGTCGTTTTACAACGTCGTGACTGGGAAAA
CCCTGGCGTTACCCAACTTAATCGCCTTGCAGCACATCCCCCTTTCGCCAGCTGGCGTAATAGCGAAGAG
GCCCGCACCGATCGCCCTTCCCAACAGTTGCGCAGCCTGAATGGCGAATGGG
[124 nt withheld, positions 7193-7316]
C
[91 nt withheld, positions 7318-7408]
A
[49 nt withheld, positions 7410-7458]
CCTTTGACGTTGGAGTCCACGTTCTTT
[37 nt withheld, positions 7486-7522]
ACCCTATCTCGGTCTATTCTTTTGATTTATAAGGGATTTTGCCGATTTCGGCCTATTGGTTAAAAAATGA
GCTGATTTAACAAAAATTTAACGCGAATTTTAACAAAATATTAACGCTTACAATTTAGGTGGCACTTTTC
GGGGAAATGTGCGCGGAACCCCTATTTGTTTATTTTTCTAAATACATTCAAATATGTATCCGCTCATGAG
ACAATAACCCTGATAAATGCTTCAATAATATTGAAAAAGGAAGAGTATGAGTATTCAACATTTCCGTGTC
GCCCTTATTCCCTTTTTTGCGGCATTTTGCCTTCCTGTTTTTGCTCACCCAGAAACGCTGGTGAAAGTAA
AAGATGCTGAAGATCAGTTGGGTGCACGAGTGGGTTACATCGAACTGGATCTCAACAGCGGTAAGATCCT
TGAGAGTTTTCGCCCCGAAGAACGTTTTCCAATGATGAGCACTTTTAAAGTTCTGCTATGTGGCGCGGTA
TTATCCCGTATTGACGCCGGGCAAGAGCAACTCGGTCGCCGCATACACTATTCTCAGAATGACTTGGTTG
AGTACTCACCAGTCACAGAAAAGCATCTTACGGATGGCATGACAGTAAGAGAATTATGCAGTGCTGCCAT
AACCATGAGTGATAACACTGCGGCCAACTTACTTCTGACAACGATCGGAGGACCGAAGGAGCTAACCGCT
TTTTTGCACAACATGGGGGATCATGTAACTCGCCTTGATCGTTGGGAACCGGAGCTGAATGAAGCCATAC
CAAACGACGAGCGTGACACCACGATGCCTGTAGCAATGGCAACAACGTTGCGCAAACTATTAACTGGCGA
ACTACTTACTCTAGCTTCCCGGCAACAATTAATAGACTGGATGGAGGCGGATAAAGTTGCAGGACCACTT
CTGCGCTCGGCCCTTCCGGCTGGCTGGTTTATTGCTGATAAATCTGGAGCCGGTGAGCGTGGGTCTCGCG
GTATCATTGCAGCACTGGGGCCAGATGGTAAGCCCTCCCGTATCGTAGTTATCTACACGACGGGGAGTCA
GGCAACTATGGATGAACGAAATAGACAGATCGCTGAGATAGGTGCCTCACTGATTAAGCATTGGTAACTG
TCAGACCAAGTTTACTCATATATACTTTAGATTGATTTAAAACTTCATTTTTAATTTAAAAGGATCTAGG
TGAAGATCCTTTTTGATAATCTCATGACCAAAATCCCTTAACGTGAGTTTTCGTTCCACTGAGCGTCAGA
CCCCGTAGAAAAGATCAAAGGATCTTCTTGAGATCCTTTTTTTCTGCGCGTAATCTGCTGCTTGCAAACA
AAAAAACCACCGCTACCAGCGGTGGTTTGTTTGCCGGATCAAGAGCTACCAACTCTTTTTCCGAAGGTAA
CTGGCTTCAGCAGAGCGCAGATACCAAATACTGTTCTTCTAGTGTAGCCGTAGTTAGGCCACCACTTCAA
GAACTCTGTAGCACCGCCTACATACCTCGCTCTGCTAATCCTGTTACCAGTGGCTGCTGCCAGTGGCGAT
AAGTCGTGTCTTACCGGGTTGGACTCAAGACGATAGTTACCGGATAAGGCGCAGCGGTCGGGCTGAACGG
GGGGTTCGTGCACACAGCCCAGCTTGGAGCGAACGACCTACACCGAACTGAGATACCTACAGCGTGAGCT
ATGAGAAAGCGCCACGCTTCCCGAAGGGAGAAAGGCGGACAGGTATCCGGTAAGCGGCAGGGTCGGAACA
GGAGAGCGCACGAGGGAGCTTCCAGGGGGAAACGCCTGGTATCTTTATAGTCCTGTCGGGTTTCGCCACC
TCTGACTTGAGCGTCGATTTTTGTGATGCTCGTCAGGGGGGCGGAGCCTATGGAAAAACGCCAGCAACGC
GGCCTTTTTACGGTTCCTGGCCTTTTGCTGGCCTTTTGCTCACATGTTCTTTCCTGCGTTATCCCCTGAT
TCTGTGGATAACCGTATTACCGCCTTTGAGTGAGCTGATACCGCTCGCCGCAGCCGAACGACCGAGCGCA
GCGAGTCAGTGAGCGAGGAAGCGGAAGAGCGCCCAATACGCAAACCGCCTCTCCCCGCGCGTTGGCCGAT
TCATTAATGCAGCTGGCACGACAGGTTTCCCGACTGGAAAGCGGGCAGTGAGCGCAACGCAATTAATGTG
AGTTAGCTCACTCATTAGGCACCCCAGGCTTTACACTTTATGCTTCCGGCTCGTATGTTGTGTGGAATTG
TGAGCGGATAACAATTTCACACAGGAAACAGCTATGACCATGATTACGCCAAGCGCGCAATTAACCCTCA
CTAAAGGGAACAAAAGCTGGAGCTGCAAGC
