>Addgene plasmid #142633 | TFORF0464 | depositor partial sequence | sequence record 280037 | Insert
ACCGCCACCATGGATTTCTCAGTAAAGGTAGACATAGAGAAGGAGGTGACCTGCCCCATCTGCCTGGAGC
TCCTGACAGAACCTCTGAGCCTAGATTGTGGCCACAGCTTCTGCCAAGCCTGCATCACTGCAAAGATCAA
GGAGTCAGTGATCATCTCAAGAGGGGAAAGCAGCTGTCCTGTGTGTCAGACCAGATTCCAGCCTGGGAAC
CTCCGACCTAATCGGCATCTGGCCAACATAGTTGAGAGAGTCAAAGAGGTCAAGATGAGCCCACAGGAGG
GGCAGAAGAGAGATGTCTGTGAGCACCATGGAAAAAAACTCCAGATCTTCTGTAAGGAGGATGGAAAAGT
CATTTGCTGGGTTTGTGAACTGTCTCAGGAACACCAAGGTCACCAAACATTCCGCATAAACGAGGTGGTC
AAGGAATGTCAGGAAAAGCTGCAGGTAGCCCTGCAGAGGCTGATAAAGGAGGATCAAGAGGCTGAGAAGC
TGGAAGATGACATCAGACAAGAGAGAACCGCCTGGAAGAATTATATCCAGATCGAGAGACAGAAGATTCT
GAAAGGGTTCAATGAAATGAGAGTCATCTTGGACAATGAGGAGCAGAGAGAGCTGCAAAAGCTGGAGGAA
GGTGAGGTGAATGTGCTGGATAACCTGGCAGCAGCTACAGACCAGCTGGTCCAGCAGAGGCAGGATGCCA
GCACGCTCATCTCAGATCTCCAGCGGAGGTTGAGGGGATCGTCAGTAGAGATGCTGCAGGATGTGATTGA
CGTCATGAAAAGGAGTGAAAGCTGGACATTGAAGAAGCCAAAATCTGTTTCCAAGAAACTAAAGAGTGTA
TTCCGAGTACCAGATCTGAGTGGGATGCTGCAAGTTCTTAAAGAGCTGACAGATGTCCAGTACTACTGGG
TGGACGTGATGCTGAATCCAGGCAGTGCCACTTCGAATGTTGCTATTTCTGTGGATCAGAGACAAGTGAA
AACTGTACGCACCTGCACATTTAAGAATTCAAATCCATGTGATTTTTCTGCTTTTGGTGTCTTCGGCTGC
CAATATTTCTCTTCGGGGAAATATTACTGGGAAGTAGATGTGTCTGGAAAGATTGCCTGGATCCTGGGCG
TACACAGTAAAATAAGTAGTCTGAATAAAAGGAAGAGCTCTGGGTTTGCTTTTGATCCAAGTGTAAATTA
TTCAAAAGTTTACTCCAGATATAGACCTCAATATGGCTACTGGGTTATAGGATTACAGAATACATGTGAA
TATAATGCTTTTGAGGACTCCTCCTCTTCTGATCCCAAGGTTTTGACTCTCTTTATGGCTGTGCCTCCCT
GTCGTATTGGGGTTTTCCTAGACTATGAGGCAGGCATTGTCTCATTTTTCAATGTCACAAACCACGGAGC
ACTCATCTACAAGTTCTCTGGATGTCGCTTTTCTCGACCTGCTTATCCGTATTTCAATCCTTGGAACTGC
CTAGTCCCCATGACTGTGTGCCCACCGAGCTCCTAGTAATGAACTAGTCCGTAACTTGAAAGTATTTCGA
TTTCTTGGCTTTATATATCTTGTGGAAAGGACGAAATCGGCGCTACCATGCAATACCG
