>Addgene plasmid #142633 | TFORF0464 | depositor partial sequence | sequence record 280038 | Barcode
AATCGGCGCTACCATGCAATACCG
